Addgene plasmid #202245: pBC106
Purpose: Level 2 for strain-specific barcode DNA tag with bc133 through Tn7 bacterial insertion, Gentamicin selectable marker and far-red-FP fluorescent marker mPlum
Depositing lab: Paul Schulze-Lefert. Depositing organization: Max Planck Institute for Plant Breeding Research. Publication: Chromosomal barcodes for simultaneous tracking of near-isogenic bacterial strains in plant microbiota. Ordon J, Thouin J, Nakano RT, Ma KW, Zhang P, Huettel B, Garrido-Oter R, Schulze-Lefert P. Nat Microbiol. 2024 Apr;9(4):1117-1129. doi: 10.1038/s41564-024-01619-8. Epub 2024 Mar 19. PubMed 38503974.
Backbone
  Vector backbone: pBCC086
  Vector type: Bacterial Expression
  Selectable markers: Gentamicin
Growth in bacteria
  Bacterial resistance: Kan + DAP
  Growth temperature: 37°C
  Growth strain: E.coli BW29427
  Growth instructions: Requires media that contains DAP. A supplement
  Copy number: Low Copy
Gene/Insert
  Gene/Insert name: bc133
  Species: Synthetic
  Cloning method: Restriction Enzyme; 5′ cloning site unknown (unknown if destroyed)
Terms and licenses: Academic/Nonprofit Terms; Industry Terms: Not Available to Industry
Depositor comments: This plasmid can be transformed into E. coli BW29427 supplemented with 50 µg/mL of diaminopimelic acid (DAP) or any Pir1 strain. Please visit https://doi.org/10.1101/2023.04.20.537712 for bioRxiv preprint.
How to cite: pBC106 was a gift from Paul Schulze-Lefert (Addgene plasmid # 202245 ; http://n2t.net/addgene:202245 ; RRID:Addgene_202245)
