[The description below was written by a language model from this plasmid's Addgene catalogue record and pLannotate feature annotations shown in this document.]
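Description:
pBC106 is a 6,888 nt, low-copy bacterial mini-Tn7 delivery plasmid built on the pBCC086 backbone and described as a "Level 2" assembly. It is designed to place a strain-specific synthetic DNA barcode (bc133) into a bacterial chromosome by Tn7 transposition. The backbone carries an R6K γ origin, which replicates only where the pi initiator protein is supplied. The plasmid is therefore maintained in pir-type E. coli hosts such as the diaminopimelic acid-auxotrophic strain BW29427, and it behaves as a suicide vector in recipient bacteria. An incP oriT allows conjugative transfer. The aphA1 gene provides kanamycin selection for propagation, and a sacB cassette with its native promoter offers sucrose counter-selection against cells that retain the backbone. No Tn7 transposase genes are annotated, so these are presumably supplied from elsewhere.

The transposable segment lies between the Tn7R and Tn7L ends. It contains a gentamicin acetyltransferase gene (aacC1) driven by the class 1 integron Pc promoter and flanked by FRT sites, so the marker could in principle be excised with FLP recombinase after integration. Downstream, a tac promoter with a lac operator drives the far-red fluorescent protein mPlum. Lambda t0 and rrnB T1 terminators insulate the units from one another. The bc133 barcode is not picked up as a feature in the automated annotation. It may sit in the unannotated stretch between the mPlum terminator and Tn7L, but the record does not state its position. Short CmR and lacZα fragments appear to be cloning remnants.

According to the record, the construct is used to tag near-isogenic bacterial strains with chromosomal barcodes. This allows the strains to be tracked simultaneously in plant microbiota, with gentamicin resistance and mPlum fluorescence marking successful integrants.
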