Features (pLannotate 1.2.2; 21 found; start..end, strand, type, name):
     85..284     -  mobile_element Tn7R (fragment): mini-Tn7 element (right end of the Tn7 transposon) Tn7
    308..402     +  terminator     lambda t0 terminator: transcription terminator from phage lambda
    412..441     +  CDS            CmR (fragment): chloramphenicol acetyltransferase confers resistance to chloramphenicol
    504..590     +  terminator     rrnB T1 terminator: Escherichia coli rrnB; transcription terminator T1 from the E. coli rrnB gene
    623..670     -  protein_bind   FRT: FLP-mediated recombination occurs in the 8-bp core sequence TCTAGAAA (Turan and Bode, 2011). FLP recombinase from the Saccharomyces cerevisiae 2μ plasmid
    711..739     +  promoter       Pc promoter: intI1 (promoter lies within the coding sequence); class 1 integron promoter
    928..1461    +  CDS            GmR: gentamycin acetyltransferase; aacC1; confers resistance to gentamycin
   1591..1624    -  protein_bind   FRT (minimal): supports FLP-mediated excision but not integration (Turan and Bode, 2011) FLP recombinase from the Saccharomyces cerevisiae 2μ plasmid
   1666..1694    +  promoter       tac promoter: strong E. coli promoter; hybrid between the trp and lac UV5 promoters
   1702..1718    +  protein_bind   lac operator: The lac repressor binds to the lac operator to inhibit transcription in E. coli. This inhibition can be relieved by adding lactose or isopropyl-β-D-thiogalactopyranoside (IPTG). lac repressor encoded by lacI
   1741..2418    +  CDS            mPlum: mPlum is a basic (constitutively fluorescent) red fluorescent protein published in 2004, derived from Discosoma sp.. It has low acid sensitivity.
   2438..2532    +  terminator     lambda t0 terminator: transcription terminator from phage lambda
   2892..3057    -  mobile_element Tn7L: mini-Tn7 element (left end of the Tn7 transposon) Tn7
   3100..3545    +  promoter       sacB promoter: sacR; sacB promoter and control region
   3546..4967    +  CDS            SacB: secreted levansucrase that renders bacterial growth sensitive to sucrose; Bacillus subtilis sacB; negative selection marker
   5015..5039    +  CDS            lacZα (fragment): LacZα fragment of β-galactosidase; lacZ fragment
   5050..5144    +  terminator     lambda t0 terminator: transcription terminator from phage lambda
   5276..6088    +  CDS            aphA1: KKA1_ECOLX - Also known as nptI. Protein inferred from homology: Swiss-Prot protein existence level 3. Resistance to kanamycin and structurally-related aminoglycosides, including amikacin. From Escherichia coli.
   6258..6366    +  oriT           oriT: incP origin of transfer
   6377..6765    +  rep_origin     R6K γ ori: γ replication origin from E. coli plasmid R6K; requires the R6K initiator protein pi for replication
   6796..6882    -  terminator     rrnB T1 terminator: Escherichia coli rrnB; transcription terminator T1 from the E. coli rrnB gene
>Addgene plasmid #202245 | pBC106 | addgene full sequence | sequence record 418898 | Addgene NGS Result
TTAATTAAAGCGGATAACAATTTCACACAGGAGGCCGCCTAGGCCGCGGCCGCGCGAATTTGCCGAATTC
GGATCCGGAGGGAGTGTGGGCGGACAATAAAGTCTTAAACTGAACAAAATAGATCTAAACTATGACAATA
AAGTCTTAAACTAGACAGAATAGTTGTAAACTGAAATCAGTCCAGTTATGCTGTGAAAAAGCATACTGGA
CTTTTGTTATGGCTAAAGCAAACTCTTCATTTTCTGAAGTGCAAATTGCCCGTCGTATTAAAGAGGGGCG
TGGCGCTGCAAGAATTCAAGCTTGGAGGACTCCTGTTGATAGATCCAGTAATGACCTCAGAACTCCATCT
GGATTTGTTCAGAACGCTCGGTTGCCGCCGGGCGTTTTTTATTGGTGAGAATCCAAGCTAGACTGCGATG
AGTGGCAGGGCGGGGCGTAATTTCTTAAGGCAGTTATTGGTGCCCTTAAACGCCTGGGGTAATGACTCTC
TAGCTTGAGGCATCAAATAAAACGAAAGGCTCAGTCGAAAGACTGGGCCTTTCGTTTTATCTGTTGTTTG
TCGGTGAACGCTCTCCTGAGTAGGACAAATCCGCCCGCCGCTGCAAGAATTCAAGCTTGGAGGAAGTTCC
TATACTTTCTAGAGAATAGGAACTTCGGAATAGGAACTTCAAGATCCCCTGATTCCCTTTGTCAACAGCA
ATGGATCGAATTGACATAAGCCTGTTCGGTTCGTAAACTGTAATGCAAGTAGCGTATGCGCTCACGCAAC
TGGTCCAGAACCTTGACCGAACGCAGCGGTGGTAACGGCGCAGTGGCGGTTTTCATGGCTTGTTATGACT
GTTTTTTTGTACAGTCTATGCCTCGGGCATCCAAGCAGCAAGCGCGTTACGCCGTGGGTCGATGTTTGAT
GTTATGGAGCAGCAACGATGTTACGCAGCAGCAACGATGTTACGCAGCAGGGCAGTCGCCCTAAAACAAA
GTTAGGTGGCTCAAGTATGGGCATCATTCGCACATGTAGGCTCGGCCCTGACCAAGTCAAATCCATGCGG
GCTGCTCTTGATCTTTTCGGTCGTGAGTTCGGAGACGTAGCCACCTACTCCCAACATCAGCCGGACTCCG
ATTACCTCGGGAACTTGCTCCGTAGTAAGACATTCATCGCGCTTGCTGCCTTCGACCAAGAAGCGGTTGT
TGGCGCTCTCGCGGCTTACGTTCTGCCCAAGTTTGAGCAGCCGCGTAGTGAGATCTATATCTATGATCTC
GCAGTCTCCGGCGAGCACCGGAGGCAGGGCATTGCCACCGCGCTCATCAATCTCCTCAAGCATGAGGCCA
ACGCGCTTGGTGCTTATGTGATCTACGTGCAAGCAGATTACGGTGACGATCCCGCAGTGGCTCTCTATAC
AAAGTTGGGCATACGGGAAGAAGTGATGCACTTTGATATCGACCCAAGTACCGCCACCTAACAATTCGTT
CAAGCCGAGATCGGCTTCCCGGCCGCGGAGTTGTTCGGTAAATTGTCACAACGCCGCGGCCAATTCGATC
TAGAATTCCATTGAGTAAGTTTTTAAGCACATCAGCTTCAAAAGCGCTCTGAAGTTCCTATACTTTCTAG
AGAATAGGAACTTCGGAATAGGTACTTCCGCTACTAGAATTCGAGCGGGGAATTCTTGACAATTAATCAT
CGGCTCGTATAATGTGTGGAATTGTGAGCGGATAACAATTTTCACACAGGAAACAGCTAAATGGTGAGCA
AGGGCGAGGAGGTCATCAAGGAGTTCATGCGCTTCAAGGAGCACATGGAGGGCTCCGTGAACGGCCACGA
GTTCGAGATCGAGGGCGAGGGCGAGGGCCGCCCCTACGAGGGCACCCAGACCGCCAGGCTGAAGGTGACC
AAGGGTGGCCCCCTGCCCTTCGCCTGGGACATCCTGTCCCCTCAGATCATGTACGGCTCCAAGGCCTACG
TGAAGCACCCCGCCGACATCCCCGACTACTTGAAGCTGTCCTTCCCCGAGGGCTTCAAGTGGGAGCGCGT
GATGAACTTCGAGGACGGCGGCGTGGTGACCGTGACCCAGGACTCCTCCCTGCAGGACGGCGAGTTCATC
TACAAGGTGAAGGTGCGCGGCACCAACTTCCCCTCCGACGGCCCCGTAATGCAGAAAAAGACCATGGGCT
GGGAGGCCTCCTCCGAGCGGATGTACCCCGAGGACGGCGCCCTGAAGGGCGAGATGAAGATGAGGCTGAG
GCTGAAGGACGGCGGCCACTACGACGCCGAGGTCAAGACCACCTACATGGCCAAGAAGCCCGTGCAGCTG
CCCGGCGCCTACAAGACCGACATCAAGCTGGACATCACCTCCCACAACGAGGACTACACCATCGTGGAAC
AGTACGAGCGCGCCGAGGGCCGCCACTCCACCGGCGCCGCTTAATTAGCTGAGCTTGGACTCCTGTTGAT
AGATCCAGTAATGACCTCAGAACTCCATCTGGATTTGTTCAGAACGCTCGGTTGCCGCCGGGCGTTTTTT
ATTGGTGAGAATCTCCCGCTTTACGAATTCCCATGGGGAGCATGCGGAGTTACGTCATCCCCACCTTCCG
CTGCGTTCTTCATCGATGCCCGCTTAGTGATATGCTTAAAACTCCAAGCACAGCCTTCTCCCCATGGAGT
TAACGCTGGCGAGTAGAGCTTACTGCGCCATAATGGCAGCCTCGGCGAGGAGTGGGATATATCTCCGCAT
TGCAAGTACAACTGAGCGAGTTCTCGAATCTAGCATGGGGATGCTGGTTGTCATTGCCCCTCCTTCCTCT
AAGTGATAAGGTTACTTCCTCTAAATGACCAAGCAGGGTATCTAATCCTGTTAACGCTCGCTCAGAGAAT
TCGCATGCGGAGTCGAGGGAGAACCAGATAAGTGAAATCTAGTTCCAAACTATTTTGTCATTTTTAATTT
TCGTATTAGCTTACGACGCTACACCCAGTTCCCATCTATTTTGTCACTCTTCCCTAAATAATCCTTAAAA
ACTCCATTTCCACCCCTCCCAGTTCCCAACTATTTTGTCCGCCCACACGCTGAGCGAATTCCACGCTTGT
GGAATTCCTCGAGGGAGTTCACATATACCTGCCGTTCACTATTATTTAGTGAAATGAGATATTATGATAT
TTTCTGAATTGTGATTAAAAAGGCAACTTTATGCCCATGCAACAGAAACTATAAAAAATACAGAGAATGA
AAAGAAACAGATAGATTTTTTAGTTCTTTAGGCCCGTAGTCTGCAAATCCTTTTATGATTTTCTATCAAA
CAAAAGAGGAAAATAGACCAGTTGCAATCCAAACGAGAGTCTAATAGAATGAGGTCGAAAAGTAAATCGC
GCGGGTTTGTTACTGATAAAGCAGGCAAGACCTAAAATGTGTAAAGGGCAAAGTGTATACTTTGGCGTCA
CCCCTTACATATTTTAGGTCTTTTTTTATTGTGCGTAACTAACTTGCCATCTTCAAACAGGAGGGCTGGA
AGAAGCAGACCGCTAACACAGTACATAAAAAAGGAGACATGAACGATGAACATCAAAAAGTTTGCAAAAC
AAGCAACAGTATTAACCTTTACTACCGCACTGCTGGCAGGAGGCGCAACTCAAGCGTTTGCGAAAGAAAC
GAACCAAAAGCCATATAAGGAAACATACGGCATTTCCCATATTACACGCCATGATATGCTGCAAATCCCT
GAACAGCAAAAAAATGAAAAATATCAAGTTCCTGAATTCGATTCGTCCACAATTAAAAATATCTCTTCTG
CAAAAGGCCTGGACGTTTGGGACAGCTGGCCATTACAAAACGCTGACGGCACTGTCGCAAACTATCACGG
CTACCACATCGTCTTTGCATTAGCCGGAGATCCTAAAAATGCGGATGACACATCGATTTACATGTTCTAT
CAAAAAGTCGGCGAAACTTCTATTGACAGCTGGAAAAACGCTGGCCGCGTCTTTAAAGACAGCGACAAAT
TCGATGCAAATGATTCTATCCTAAAAGACCAAACACAAGAATGGTCAGGTTCAGCCACATTTACATCTGA
CGGAAAAATCCGTTTATTCTACACTGATTTCTCCGGTAAACATTACGGCAAACAAACACTGACAACTGCA
CAAGTTAACGTATCAGCATCAGACAGCTCTTTGAACATCAACGGTGTAGAGGATTATAAATCAATCTTTG
ACGGTGACGGAAAAACGTATCAAAATGTACAGCAGTTCATCGATGAAGGCAACTACAGCTCAGGCGACAA
CCATACGCTGAGAGATCCTCACTACGTAGAAGATAAAGGCCACAAATACTTAGTATTTGAAGCAAACACT
GGAACTGAAGATGGCTACCAAGGCGAAGAATCTTTATTTAACAAAGCATACTATGGCAAAAGCACATCAT
TCTTCCGTCAAGAAAGTCAAAAACTTCTGCAAAGCGATAAAAAACGCACGGCTGAGTTAGCAAACGGCGC
TCTCGGTATGATTGAGCTAAACGATGATTACACACTGAAAAAAGTGATGAAACCGCTGATTGCATCTAAC
ACAGTAACAGATGAAATTGAACGCGCGAACGTCTTTAAAATGAACGGCAAATGGTACCTGTTCACTGACT
CCCGCGGATCAAAAATGACGATTGACGGCATTACGTCTAACGATATTTACATGCTTGGTTATGTTTCTAA
TTCTTTAACTGGCCCATACAAGCCGCTGAACAAAACTGGCCTTGTGTTAAAAATGGATCTTGATCCTAAC
GATGTAACCTTTACTTACTCACACTTCGCTGTACCTCAAGCGAAAGGAAACAATGTCGTGATTACAAGCT
ATATGACAAACAGAGGATTCTACGCAGACAAACAATCAACGTTTGCGCCAAGCTTCCTGCTGAACATCAA
AGGCAAGAAAACATCTGTTGTCAAAGACAGCATCCTTGAACAAGGACAATTAACAGTTAACAAATAAATT
CGCTGAGCGAGGATGCACATGTGACCGAGGGAAGCTTGCGGCCGCGTCGTGACTGGGAAAACCCTGGCGA
CTAGTCTTGGACTCCTGTTGATAGATCCAGTAATGACCTCAGAACTCCATCTGGATTTGTTCAGAACGCT
CGGTTGCCGCCGGGCGTTTTTTATTGGTGAGAATCCAGGGGTCCCCAATAATTACGATTTAAATTTGTGT
CTCAAAATCTCTGATGTTACATTGCACAAGATAAAAATATATCATCATGAACAATAAAACTGTCTGCTTA
CATAAACAGTAATACAAGGGGTGTTATGAGCCATATTCAGCGTGAAACGAGCTGTAGCCGTCCGCGTCTG
AACAGCAACATGGATGCGGATCTGTATGGCTATAAATGGGCGCGTGATAACGTGGGTCAGAGCGGCGCGA
CCATTTATCGTCTGTATGGCAAACCGGATGCGCCGGAACTGTTTCTGAAACATGGCAAAGGCAGCGTGGC
GAACGATGTGACCGATGAAATGGTGCGTCTGAACTGGCTGACCGAATTTATGCCGCTGCCGACCATTAAA
CATTTTATTCGCACCCCGGATGATGCGTGGCTGCTGACCACCGCGATTCCGGGCAAAACCGCGTTTCAGG
TGCTGGAAGAATATCCGGATAGCGGCGAAAACATTGTGGATGCGCTGGCCGTGTTTCTGCGTCGTCTGCA
TAGCATTCCGGTGTGCAACTGCCCGTTTAACAGCGATCGTGTGTTTCGTCTGGCCCAGGCGCAGAGCCGT
ATGAACAACGGCCTGGTGGATGCGAGCGATTTTGATGATGAACGTAACGGCTGGCCGGTGGAACAGGTGT
GGAAAGAAATGCATAAACTGCTGCCGTTTAGCCCGGATAGCGTGGTGACCCACGGCGATTTTAGCCTGGA
TAACCTGATTTTCGATGAAGGCAAACTGATTGGCTGCATTGATGTGGGCCGTGTGGGCATTGCGGATCGT
TATCAGGATCTGGCCATTCTGTGGAACTGCCTGGGCGAATTTAGCCCGAGCCTGCAAAAACGTCTGTTTC
AGAAATATGGCATTGATAATCCGGATATGAACAAACTGCAATTTCATCTGATGCTGGATGAATTTTTCTA
ATAATTAATTGGACCGCGGTCCGCGCGTTGTCCTTTTCCGCTGCATAACCCTGCTTCGGGGTCATTATAG
CGATTTTTTCGGTATATCCATCCTTTTTCGCACGATATACAGGATTTTGCCAAAGGGTTCGTGTAGACTT
TCCTTGGTGTATCCAACGGCGTCAGCCGGGCAGGATAGGTGAAGTAGGCCCACCCGCGAGCGGGTGTTCC
TTCTTCACTGTCCCTTATTCGCACCTGGCGGTGCTCAACGGGAATCCTGCTCTGCGAGGCTGGCCGTAGG
CCGGCCGATCTGAAGATCAGCAGTTCAACCTGTTGATAGTACGTACTAAGCTCTCATGTTTCACGTACTA
AGCTCTCATGTTTAACGTACTAAGCTCTCATGTTTAACGAACTAAACCCTCATGGCTAACGTACTAAGCT
CTCATGGCTAACGTACTAAGCTCTCATGTTTCACGTACTAAGCTCTCATGTTTGAACAATAAAATTAATA
TAAATCAGCAACTTAAATAGCCTCTAAGGTTTTAAGTTTTATAAGAAAAAAAAGAATATATAAGGCTTTT
AAAGCCTTTAAGGTTTAACGGTTGTGGACAACAAGCCAGGGATGTAACGCACTGAGAAGCCCTTAGAGCC
TCTCAAAGCAATTTTGAGTGACACAGGAACACTTAACGGCTGACATGGGGCGCGCCCAGCTGTCTAGGGC
GGCGGATTTGTCCTACTCAGGAGAGCGTTCACCGACAAACAACAGATAAAACGAAAGGCCCAGTCTTTCG
ACTGAGCCTTTCGTTTTATTTGATGCCT
